>Addgene plasmid #123884 | MTK8_004 | addgene full sequence | sequence record 271922 | Addgene NGS Result
GGAAGGGCCGAGCGCAGAAGTGGTCCTGCAACTTTATCCGCCTCCATCCAGTCTATTAATTGTTGCCGGG
AAGCTAGAGTAAGTAGTTCGCCAGTTAATAGTTTGCGCAACGTTGTTGCCATTGCTACAGGCATCGTGGT
GTCACGCTCGTCGTTTGGTATGGCTTCATTCAGCTCCGGTTCCCAACGATCAAGGCGAGTTACATGATCC
CCCATGTTGTGCAAAAAAGCGGTTAGCTCCTTCGGTCCTCCGATCGTTGTCAGAAGTAAGTTGGCCGCAG
TGTTATCACTCATGGTTATGGCAGCACTGCATAATTCTCTTACTGTCATGCCATCCGTAAGATGCTTTTC
TGTGACTGGTGAGTACTCAACCAAGTCATTCTGAGAATAGTGTATGCGGCGACCGAGTTGCTCTTGCCCG
GCGTCAATACGGGATAATACCGCGCCACATAGCAGAACTTTAAAAGTGCTCATCATTGGAAAACGTTCTT
CGGGGCGAAAACTCTCAAGGATCTTACCGCTGTTGAGATCCAGTTCGATGTAACCCACTCGTGCACCCAA
CTGATCTTCAGCATCTTTTACTTTCACCAGCGTTTCTGGGTGAGCAAAAACAGGAAGGCAAAATGCCGCA
AAAAAGGGAATAAGGGCGACACGGAAATGTTGAATACTCATACTCTTCCTTTTTCAATATTATTGAAGCA
TTTATCAGGGTTATTGTCTCATGAGCGGATACATATTTGAATGTATTTAGAAAAATAAACAAATAGGGGT
TCCGCGCACATTTCCCCGAAAAGTGCCACCTGTCATGACCAAAATCCCTTAACGTGAGTTTTCGTTCCAC
TGAGCGTCAGACCCCGTAGAAAAGATCAAAGGATCTTCTTGAGATCCTTTTTTTCTGCGCGTAATCTGCT
GCTTGCAAACAAAAAAACCACCGCTACCAGCGGTGGTTTGTTTGCCGGATCAAGAGCTACCAACTCTTTT
TCCGAAGGTAACTGGCTTCAGCAGAGCGCAGATACCAAATACTGTTCTTCTAGTGTAGCCGTAGTTAGGC
CACCACTTCAAGAACTCTGTAGCACCGCCTACATACCTCGCTCTGCTAATCCTGTTACCAGTGGCTGCTG
CCAGTGGCGATAAGTCGTGTCTTACCGGGTTGGACTCAAGACGATAGTTACCGGATAAGGCGCAGCGGTC
GGGCTGAACGGGGGGTTCGTGCACACAGCCCAGCTTGGAGCGAACGACCTACACCGAACTGAGATACCTA
CAGCGTGAGCTATGAGAAAGCGCCACGCTTCCCGAAGGGAGAAAGGCGGACAGGTATCCGGTAAGCGGCA
GGGTCGGAACAGGAGAGCGCACGAGGGAGCTTCCAGGGGGAAACGCCTGGTATCTTTATAGTCCTGTCGG
GTTTCGCCACCTCTGACTTGAGCGTCGATTTTTGTGATGCTCGTCAGGGGGGCGGAGCCTATGGAAAAAC
GCCAGCAACGCGGCCTTTTTACGGTTCCTGGCCTTTTGCTGGCCTTTTGCTCACATGTTCTTTCCTGCGT
TATCCCCTGATTCTGTGGATAACCGTGCGGCCGCCCCTTGAGACCAGTCCCTATCAGTGATAGAGATTGA
CATCCCTATCAGTGATAGAGATACTGAGCACGGATCTGAAAGAGGAGAAAGGATCTATGGCGAGTAGCGA
AGACGTTATCAAAGAGTTCATGCGTTTCAAAGTTCGTATGGAAGGTTCCGTTAACGGTCACGAGTTCGAA
ATCGAAGGTGAAGGTGAAGGTCGTCCGTACGAAGGTACTCAGACCGCTAAACTGAAAGTTACCAAAGGTG
GTCCGCTGCCGTTCGCTTGGGACATCCTGTCCCCGCAGTTCCAGTACGGTTCCAAAGCTTACGTTAAACA
CCCGGCTGACATCCCGGACTACCTGAAACTGTCCTTCCCGGAAGGTTTCAAATGGGAACGTGTTATGAAC
TTCGAAGACGGTGGTGTTGTTACCGTTACCCAGGACTCCTCCCTGCAAGACGGTGAGTTCATCTACAAAG
TTAAACTGCGTGGTACTAACTTCCCGTCCGACGGTCCGGTTATGCAGAAAAAAACCATGGGTTGGGAAGC
TTCCACCGAACGTATGTACCCGGAAGACGGTGCTCTGAAAGGTGAAATCAAAATGCGTCTGAAACTGAAA
GACGGTGGTCACTACGACGCTGAAGTTAAAACCACCTACATGGCTAAAAAACCGGTTCAGCTGCCGGGTG
CTTACAAAACCGACATCAAACTGGACATCACCTCCCACAACGAAGACTACACCATCGTTGAACAGTACGA
ACGTGCTGAAGGTCGTCACTCCACCGGTGCTTAATAAGGATCTCCAGGCATCAAATAAAACGAAAGGCTC
AGTCGAAAGACTGGGCCTTTCGTTTTATCTGTTGTTTGTCGGTGAACGCTCTCTACTAGAGTCACACTGG
CTCACCTTCGGGTGGGCCTTTCTGCGTTTATAAGTCGGTCTCACCGAGCGGCCGC
[124 nt withheld, positions 2506-2629]
C
[91 nt withheld, positions 2631-2721]
A
[49 nt withheld, positions 2723-2771]
CCTTTGACGTTGGAGTCCACGTTCTTT
[37 nt withheld, positions 2799-2835]
ACCCTATCTCGGTCTATTCTTTTGATTTATAAGGGATTTTGCCGATTTCGGCCTATTGGTTAAAAAATGA
GCTGATTTAACAAAAATTTAACGCGAATTTTAACAAAATATTAACGCTTACGATTATCAAAAAGGATCTT
CACCTAGATCCTTTTAAATTAAAAATGAAGTTTTAAATCAATCTAAAGTATATATGAGTAAACTTGGTCT
GACAGTTACCAATGCTTAATCAGTGAGGCACCTATCTCAGCGATCTGTCTATTTCGTTCATCCATAGTTG
CCTGACTCCCCGTCGTGTAGATAACTACGATACGGGAGGGCTTACCATCTGGCCCCAGTGCTGCAATGAT
ACCGCGGGACCCACGCTCACCGGCTCCAGATTTATCAGCAATAAACCAGCCAGCC
Features (pLannotate 1.2.2; 8 found; start..end, strand, type, name):
    672..776     -  promoter       AmpR promoter: bla
    879..1467    +  rep_origin     ori: high-copy-number ColE1/pMB1/pBR322/pUC origin of replication
   1588..1641    +  promoter       PLtetO-1 promoter (fragment): modified phage lambda PL promoter with tet operator sites (Lutz and Bujard, 1997)
   1667..2341    +  CDS            mRFP1: mRFP1 is a basic (constitutively fluorescent) red fluorescent protein published in 2002, derived from Discosoma sp.. It is reported to be a somewhat slowly-maturing monomer with low acid sensitivity.
   2362..2433    +  terminator     rrnB T1 terminator: transcription terminator T1 from the E. coli rrnB gene
   2449..2476    +  terminator     T7Te terminator: phage T7 early transcription terminator
   2506..2934    +  rep_origin     f1 ori (sequence partly withheld): f1 bacteriophage origin of replication; arrow indicates direction of (+) strand synthesis
   3051..671     -  CDS            AmpR (across the origin): β-lactamase; bla; confers resistance to ampicillin, carbenicillin, and related antibiotics
