[The description below was written by a language model from this plasmid's Addgene catalogue record and pLannotate feature annotations shown in this document.]
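Description:
MTK8_004 is a small (about 3.2 kb) part plasmid from the Mammalian Toolkit (MTK), a modular hierarchical cloning system for building genetic circuits for mammalian cells. It is listed as a mammalian expression vector derived from the MTK0_027 backbone, but its content is entirely bacterial. It supplies the "type 8" position of the toolkit, which the depositor defines as the bacterial resistance cassette that ends up as the propagation backbone of assembled constructs. The synthetic insert is named F1-AmpR-ColE1, and the feature table matches that name. It shows an f1 bacteriophage origin, a β-lactamase (AmpR) coding sequence driven by its native bla promoter, and a high-copy ColE1/pUC-type origin of replication. The plasmid is maintained in E. coli under ampicillin selection. The f1 origin in principle allows single-stranded DNA production with helper phage.

The annotation also shows a bacterial reporter cassette between the ColE1 origin and the f1 origin. It consists of a fragment of the PLtetO-1 promoter, the monomeric red fluorescent protein mRFP1, and the rrnB T1 and T7Te terminators. The record does not explain its role. In toolkits of this kind, such a cassette usually acts as a visual dropout marker that is replaced by the assembled parts, so that correct clones appear as non-red colonies, and that is the likely function here. No mammalian promoter, coding sequence or polyadenylation signal is annotated, and the cloning sites flanking the part are not recorded. The plasmid is therefore best seen as a building block that gives ampicillin resistance and bacterial replication functions to MTK assemblies, not as an expression construct in its own right.
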