Addgene plasmid #123884: MTK8_004
Purpose: Encodes the F1 Ampicillin resistance cassette as a type 8 part to be used in the MTK system
Depositing lab: Hana El-Samad. Depositing organization: University of California, San Francisco (UCSF). Publication: A Toolkit for Rapid Modular Construction of Biological Circuits in Mammalian Cells. Fonseca JP, Bonny AR, Kumar GR, Ng AH, Town J, Wu QC, Aslankoohi E, Chen SY, Dods G, Harrigan P, Osimiri LC, Kistler AL, El-Samad H. ACS Synth Biol. 2019 Nov 15;8(11):2593-2606. doi: 10.1021/acssynbio.9b00322. Epub 2019 Nov 5. PubMed 31686495.
Backbone
  Vector backbone: MTK0_027
  Vector type: Mammalian Expression
Growth in bacteria
  Bacterial resistance: Ampicillin, 100 μg/mL
  Growth temperature: 37°C
  Growth strain: DH5alpha
  Copy number: Unknown
Gene/Insert
  Gene/Insert name: F1-AmpR-ColE1
  Species: Synthetic
  Cloning method: Restriction Enzyme; 5′ cloning site unknown (unknown if destroyed); 3′ cloning site unknown (unknown if destroyed)
Terms and licenses: Academic/Nonprofit Terms; Industry Terms: Not Available to Industry
Depositor comments: Type 8 parts are bacterial resistance cassettes in the MTK Please visit https://www.biorxiv.org/content/10.1101/506188v2 for BioRxiv preprint
How to cite: MTK8_004 was a gift from Hana El-Samad (Addgene plasmid # 123884 ; http://n2t.net/addgene:123884 ; RRID:Addgene_123884)
